>Addgene plasmid #234079 | pKEK3395 | addgene full sequence | sequence record 464930 | Addgene NGS Result
TTGAGATCGTTTTGGTCTGCGCGTAATCTCTTGCTCTGAAAACGAAAAAACCGCCTTGCAGGGCGGTTTT
TCGAAGGTTCTCTGAGCTACCAACTCTTTGAACCGAGGTAACTGGCTTGGAGGAGCGCAGTCACCAAAAC
TTGTCCTTTCAGTTTAGCCTTAACCGGCGCATGACTTCAAGACTAACTCCTCTAAATCAATTACCAGTGG
CTGCTGCCAGTGGTGCTTTTGCATGTCTTTCCGGGTTGGACTCAAGACGATAGTTACCGGATAAGGCGCA
GCGGTCGGACTGAACGGGGGGTTCGTGCATACAGTCCAGCTTGGAGCGAACTGCCTACCCGGAACTGAGT
GTCAGGCGTGGAATGAGACAAACGCGGCCATAACAGCGGAATGACACCGGTAAACCGAAAGGCAGGAACA
GGAGAGCGCACGAGGGAGCCGCCAGGGGGAAACGCCTGGTATCTTTATAGTCCTGTCGGGTTTCGCCACC
ACTGATTTGAGCGTCAGATTTCGTGATGCTTGTCAGGGGGGCGGAGCCTATGGAAAAACGGCTTTGCCGC
GGCCCTCTCACTTCCCTGTTAAGTATCTTCCTGGCATCTTCCAGGAAATCTCCGCCCCGTTCGTAAGCCA
TTTCCGCTCGCCGCAGTCGAACGACCGAGCGTAGCGAGTCAGTGAGCGAGGAAGCGGAATATATCCTGTA
TCACATATTCTGCTGACGCACCGGTGCAGCCTTTTTTCTCCTGCCACATGAAGCACTTCACTGACACCCT
CATCAGTGCCAACATAGTAAGCCAGTATACACTCCGCTAGCGCTGATGTCCGGCGGTGCTTTTGCCGTTA
CGCACCACCCCGTCAGTAGCTGAACAGGAGGGACAGCTTGGAGGTGAAGGGCAATCAGCTGTTGCCCGTC
TCACTGGTGAAAAGAAAAACCACCCTGGCGCCCAATACGCAAACCGCCTCTCCCCGCGCGTTGGCCGATT
CATTAATGCAGCTGGCACGACAGGTTTCCCGACTGGAAAGCGGGCAGTGAGCGCAACGCAATTAATGTAA
GTTAGCGCGAATTGCAAGCTGGCCGACGCGCTGGGCTACGTCTTGCTGGCGTTCGGGAGCAGAAGAGCAT
ACATCTGGAAGCAAAGCCAGGAAAGCGGCCTATGGAGCTGTGCGGCAGCGCTCAGTAGGCAATTTTTCAA
AATATTGTTAAGCCTTTTCTGAGCATGGTATTTTTCATGGTATTACCAATTAGCAGGAAAATAAGCCATT
GAATATAAAAGATAAAAATGTCTTGTTTACAATAGAGTGGGGGGGGTCAGCCTGCCGCCTTGGGCCGGGT
GATGTCGTACTTGCCCGCCGCGAACTCGGTTACCGTCCAGCCCAGCGCGACCAGCTCCGGCAACGCCTCG
CGCACCCGCTGGCGGCGCTTGCGCATGGTCGAACCACTGGCCTCTGACGGCCAGACATAGCCGCACAAGG
TATCTATGGAAGCCTTGCCGGTTTTGCCGGGGTCGATCCAGCCACACAGCCGCTGGTGCAGCAGGCGGGC
GGTTTCGCTGTCCAGCGCCCGCACCTCGTCCATGCTGATGCGCACATGCTGGCCGCCACCCATGACGGCC
TGCGCGATCAAGGGGTTCAGGGCCACGTACAGGCGCCCGTCCGCCTCGTCGCTGGCGTACTCCGACAGCA
GCCGAAACCCCTGCCGCTTGCGGCCATTCTGGGCGATGATGGATACCTTCCAAAGGCGCTCGATGCAGTC
CTGTATGTGCTTGAGCGCCCCACCACTATCGACCTCTGCCCCGATTTCCTTTGCCAGCGCCCGATAGCTA
CCTTTGACCACCATGGCATCAGCGGTGACGGCCTCCCACTTGGGTTCCAGGAACAGCCGGAGCTGCCGTC
CGCCTTCGGTCTTGGGTTCCGGGCCAAGCACTAGGCCATTAGGCCCAGCCATGGCCACCAGCCCTTGCAG
GATGCGCAGATCATCAGCGCCCAGCGGCTCCGGGCCGCTGAACTCGATCCGCTTGCCGTCGCCGTAGTCA
TACGTCACGTCCAGCTTGCTGCGCTTGCGCTCGCCCCGCTTGAGGGCACGGAACAGGCCGGGGGCCAGAC
AGTGCGCCGGGTCGTGCCGGACGTGGCTGAGGCTGTGCTTGTTCTTAGGCTTCACCACGGGGCACCCCCT
TGCTCTTGCGCTGCCTCTCCAGCACGGCGGGCTTGAGCACCCCGCCGTCATGCCGCCTGAACCACCGATC
AGCGAACGGTGCGCCATAGTTGGCCTTGCTCACACCGAAGCGGACGAAGAACCGGCGCTGGTCGTCGTCC
ACACCCCATTCCTCGGCCTCGGCGCTGGTCATGCTCGACAGGTAGGACTGCCAGCGGATGTTATCGACCA
GTACCGAGCTGCCCCGGCTGGCCTGCTGCTGGTCGCCTGCGCCCATCATGGCCGCGCCCTTGCTGGCATG
GTGCAGGAACACGATAGAGCACCCGGTATCGGCGGCGATGGCCTCCATGCGACCGATGACCTGGGCCATG
GGGCCGCTGGCGTTTTCTTCCTCGATGTGGAACCGGCGCAGCGTGTCCAGCACCATCAGGCGGCGGCCCT
CGGCGGCGCGCTTGAGGCCGTCGAACCACTCCGGGGCCATGATGTTGGGCAGGCTGCCGATCAGCGGCTG
GATCAGCAGGCCGTCAGCCACGGCTTGCCGTTCCTCGGCGCTGAGGTGCGCCCCAAGGGCGTGCAGGCGG
TGATGAATGGCGGTGGGCGGGTCTTCGGCGGGCAGGTAGATCACCGGGCCGGTGGGCAGTTCGCCCACCT
CCAGCAGATCCGGCCCGCCTGCAATCTGTGCGGCCAGTTGCAGGGCCAGCATGGATTTACCGGCACCACC
GGGCGACACCAGCGCCCCGACCGTACCGGCCACCATGTTGGGCAAAACGTAGTCCAGCGGTGGCGGCGCT
GCTGCGAACGCCTCCAGAATATTGATAGGCTTATGGGTAGCCATTGATTGCCTCCTTTGCAGGCAGTTGG
TGGTTAGGCGCTGGCGGGGTCACTACCCCCGCCCTGCGCCGCTCTGAGTTCTTCCAGGCACTCGCGCAGC
GCCTCGTATTCGTCGTCGGTCAGCCAGAACTTGCGCTGACGCATCCCTTTGGCCTTCATGCGCTCGGCAT
ATCGCGCTTGGCGTACAGCGTCAGGGCTGGCCAGCAGGTCGCCGGTCTGCTTGTCCTTTTGGTCTTTCAT
ATCAGTCACCGAGAAACTTGCCGGGGCCGAAAGGCTTGTCTTCGCGGAACAAGGACAAGGTGCAGCCGTC
AAGGTTAAGGCTGGCCATATCAGCGACTGAAAAGCGGCCAGCCTCGGCCTTGTTTGACGTATAACCAAAG
CCACCGGGCAACCAATAGCCCTTGTCACTTTTGATCAGGTAGACCGACCCTGAAGCGCTTTTTTCGTATT
CCATAAAACCCCCTTCTGTGCGTGAGTACTCATAGTATAACAGGCGTGAGTACCAACGCAAGCACTACAT
GCTGAAATCTGGCCCGCCCCTGTCCATGCCTCGCTGGCGGGGTGCCGGTGCCCGTGCCAGCTCGGCCCGC
GCAAGCTGGACGCTGGGCAGACCCATGACCTTGCTGACGGTGCGCTCGATGTAATCCGCTTCGTGGCCGG
GCTTGCGCTCTGCCAGCGCTGGGCTGGCCTCGGCCATGGCCTTGCCGATTTCCTCGGCACTGCGGCCCCG
GCTGGCCAGCTTCTGCGCGGCGATAAAGTCGCACTTGCTGAGGTCATCACCGAAGCGCTTGACCAGCCCG
GCCATCTCGCTGCGGTACTCGTCCAGCGCCGTGCGCCGGTGGCGGCTAAGCTGCCGCTCGGGCAGTTCGA
GGCTGGCCAGCCTGCGGGCCTTCTCCTGCTGCCGCTGGGCCTGCTCGATCTGCTGGCCAGCCTGCTGCAC
CAGCGCCGGGCCAGCGGTGGCGGTCTTGCCCTTGGATTCACGCAGCAGCACCCACGGCTGATAACCGGCG
CGGGTGGTGTGCTTGTCCTTGCGGTTGGTGAAGCCCGCCAAGCGGCCATAGTGGCGGCTGTCGGCGCTGG
CCGGGTCGGCGTCGTACTCGCTGGCCAGCGTCCGGGCAATCTGCCCCCGAAGTTCACCGCCTGCGGCGTC
GGCCACCTTGACCCATGCCTGATAGTTCTTCGGGCTGGTTTCCACTACCAGGGCAGGCTCCCGGCCCTCG
GCTTTCATGTCATCCAGGTCAAACTCGCTGAGGTCGTCCACCAGCACCAGACCATGCCGCTCCTGCTCGG
CGGGCCTGATATACACGTCATTGCCCTGGGCATTCATCCGCTTGAGCCATGGCGTGTTCTGGAGCACTTC
GGCGGCTGACCATTCCCGGTTCATCATCTGGCCGGTGGTGGCGTCCCTGACGCCGATATCGAAGCGCTCA
CAGCCCATGGCCTTGAGCTGTCGGCCTATGGCCTGCAAAGTCCTGTCGTTCTTCATCGGGCCACCAAGCG
CAGCCAGATCGAGCCGTCCTCGGTTGTCAGTGGCGTCAGGTCGAGCAAGAGCAACGATGCGATCAGCAGC
ACCACCGTAGGCATCATGGAAGCCAGCATCACGGTTAGCCATAGCTTCCAGTGCCACCCCCGCGACGCGC
TCCGGGCGCTCTGCGCGGCGCTGCTCACCTCGGCGGCTACCTCCCGCAACTCTTTGGCCAGCTCCACCCA
TGCCGCCCCTGTCTGGCGCTGGGCTTTCAGCCACTCCGCCGCCTGCGCCTCGCTGGCCTGCTGGGTCTGG
CTCATGACCTGCCGGGCTTCGTCGGCCAGTGTCGCCATGCTCTGGGCCAGCGGTTCGATCTGCTCCGCTA
ACTCGTTGATGCCTCTGGATTTCTTCACTCTGTCGATTGCGTTCATGGTCTATTGCCTCCCGGTATTCCT
GTAAGTCGATGATCTGGGCGTTGGCGGTGTCGATGTTCAGGGCCACGTCTGCCCGGTCGGTGCGGATGCC
CCGGCCTTCCATCTCCACCACGTTCGGCCCCAGGTGAACACCGGGCAGGCGCTCGATGCCCTGCGCCTCA
AGTGTTCTGTGGTCAATGCGGGCGTCGTGGCCAGCCCGCTCTAATGCCCGGTTGGCATGGTCGGCCCATG
CCTCGCGGGTCTGCTCAAGCCATGCCTTGGGCTTGAGCGCTTCGGTCTTCTGTGCCCCGCCCTTCTCCGG
GGTCTTGCCGTTGTACCGCTTGAACCACTGAGCGGCGGGCCGCTCGATGCCGTCATTGATCCGCTCGGAG
ATCATCAGGTGGCAGTGCGGGTTCTCGCCGCCACCGGCATGGATGGCCAGCGTATACGGCAGGCGCTCGG
CACCGGTCAGGTGCTGGGCGAACTCGGACGCCAGCGCCTTCTGCTGGTCGAGGGTCAGCTCGACCGGCAG
GGCAAATTCGACCTCCTTGAACAGCCGCCCATTGGCGCGTTCATACAGGTCGGCAGCATCCCAGTAGTCG
GCGGGCCGCTCGACGAACTCCGGCATGTGCCCGGATTCGGCGTGCAAGACTTCATCCATGTCGCGGGCAT
ACTTGCCTTCGCGCTGGATGTAGTCGGCCTTGGCCCTGGCCGATTGGCCGCCCGACCTGCTGCCGGTTTT
CGCCGTAAGGTGATAAATCGCCATGCTGCCTCGCTGTTGCTTTTGCTTTTCGGCTCCATGATAGCCTACG
AGACAGCACATTAACAATGGGGTGTCAAGATGGTTAAGGGGAGCAACAAGGCGGCGGATCGGCTGGCCAA
GCTCGAAGAACAACGAGCGCGAATCAATGCCGAAATTCAGCGGGTGCGGGCAAGGGAACAGCAGCAAGAG
CGCAAGAACGAAACAAGGCGCAAGGTGCTGGTGGGGGCCATGATTTTGGCCAAGGTGAACAGCAGCGAGT
GGCCGGAGGATCGGCTCATGGCGGCAATGGATGCGTACCTTGAACGCGACCACGACCGCGCCTTGTTCGG
TCTGCCGCCACGCCAGAAGGATGAGCCGGGCTGAATGATCGACCGAGACAGGCCCTGCGGGGCTGCACAC
GCGCCCCCACCCTTCGGGTAGGGGGAAAGGCCGCTAAAGCGGCTAAAAGCGCTCCAGCGTATTTCTGCGG
GGTTTGGTGTGGGGTTTAGCGGGCTTTGCCCGCCTTTCCCCCTGCCGCGCAGCGGTGGGGCGGTGTGTAG
CCTAGCGCAGCGAATAGACCAGCTATCCGGCCTCTGGCCGGGCATATTGGGCAAGGGCAGCAGCGCCCCA
CAAGGGCGCTGATAACCGCGCCTAGTGGATTATTCTTAGATAATCATGGATGGATTTTTCCAACACCCCG
CCAGCCCCCGCCCCTGCTGGGTTTGCAGGTTTGGGGGCGTGACAGTTATTGCAGGGGTTCGTGACAGTTA
TTGCAGGGGGGCGTGACAGTTATTGCAGGGGTTCGTGACAGTTAGTACGGGAGTGACGGGCACTGGCTGG
CAATGTCTAGCAACGGCAGGCATTTCGGCTGAGGGTAAAAGAACTTTCCGCTAAGCGATAGACTGTATGT
AAACACAGTATTGCAAGGACGCGGAACATGCCTCATGTGGCGGCCAGGACGGCCAGCCGGGATCGGGATA
CTGGTCGTTACCAGAGCCACCGACCCGAGCAAACCCTTCTCTATCAGATCGTTGACGAGTATTACCCGGC
ATTCGCTGCGCTTATGGCAGAGCAGGGAAAGGAATTGCCGGGCTATGTGCAACGGGAATTTGAAGAATTT
CTCCAATGCGGGCGGCTGGAGCATGGCTTTCTACGGGTTCGCTGCGAGTCTTGCCACGCCGAGCACCTGG
TCGCTTTCAGAAATCAATCTAAAGTATATATGAGTAAACTTGGTCTGACAGGCTCGCGCTTTGTTAGCAG
CCGGATCCGCGCGGCGTTTACGCCCCCCCTGCCACTCATCGCAGTACTGTTGTAATTCATTAAGCATTCT
GCCGACATGGAAGCCATCACAAACGGCATGATGAACCTGAATCGCCAGCGGCATCAGCACCTTGTCGCCT
TGCGTATAATATTTGCCCATGGTGAAAACGGGGGCGAAGAAGTTGTCCATATTGGCCACGTTTAAATCAA
AACTGGTGAAACTCACCCAGGGATTGGCTGAGACGAAAAACATATTCTCAATAAACCCTTTAGGGAAATA
GGCCAGGTTTTCACCGTAACACGCCACATCTTGCGAATATATGTGTAGAAACTGCCGGAAATCGTCGTGG
TATTCACTCCAGAGCGATGAAAACGTTTCAGTTTGCTCATGGAAAACGGTGTAACAAGGGTGAACACTAT
CCCATATCACCAGCTCACCGTCTTTCATTGCCATACGGAATTCCGGATGAGCATTCATCAGGCGGGCAAG
AATGTGAATAAAGGCCGGATAAAACTTGTGCTTATTTTTCTTTACGGTCTTTAAAAAGGCCGTAATATCC
AGCTGAACGGTCTGGTTATAGGTACATTGAGCAACTGACTGAAATGCCTCAAAATGTTCTTTACGATGCC
ATTGGGATATATCAACGGTGGTATATCCAGTGATTTTTTTCTCCATATGTTTAGTCTCCTTTTTTTGTTA
TAAATATTTTATACACAAAAATCTTCGTTATTTAAATAAGTTTTATAGCTATTTTTTCAAGATACAAAAC
TATTAATTAGTTATAATTAGGTTATTAGCTTAAAATTATAAACCAAATACGATGAGTGACAACCCAAAAG
ATCTCGATCCTCTACGCCGTTGGGGAGCAGGAAACAGCTATGACGGTACCAAAAAAAACCCCGCCCTGTC
AGGGGCGGGGTTTTTTTTTGAGCTCTTATCAATGGTGATGGTGGTGATGTGTTTCCTTGACATCGACTGT
GAAGTGTTTAGCAACTGCGTGTTCCTGGATTTGAAATCCATCAGCTACTTCTTTCTTCACCAGGACGTGT
TCAATAATGTGGTTGGGGGGCATCTTTACGGCCTTGTGGGCCTTGTATGATGTTGTAAATTGGCATTTAA
GTCTATGTCCTCCTTCCAATAATAAGAACATGGTAACGTCCCCCTTCAGTATCCCATCACAAGCAGTGAT
AAGTTCTGAACTGGGTTCCCAGTTAAGTGTCTTCTTCTGCATTACAGGTCCATTAGCTGGGAAGTTGACT
CCGTGAAAGGTGGAATTGTGGATAAAACAATCTTTTTCCAGACTTATGTGAGCAGAGGCGGTCCCGCAGC
CGCCATCCTCGAACATTAATGTACGCTCCCAAGAATAGCCCTCGGGCAGGCTTTGTTTAAAGTAATCTGG
CATATCTTCGGGGTAATCGCAAAAACATCGGTTGCCATAGGTGAAGGTAGCACTCAGTATATCAAAGGCA
AAAGGGAGAGGACCCCCCTTTGTGACTCTGAGTTTCAGGGTTTTTTTACCCTCGTAAGGTTTGCCTGCAC
CTTCACCTTCAATGGTAAATTGATGACCATTAACGCAACCGTCCATGTGGAATCGCATTCTGACATCTCT
TGGCAAAACTTGTTTTGACAGGGAAGCCATGGGACTCTTTCTCCTCTTTAATCGAGACCAAGCTAGCACT
GTACCTAGGACTGAGCTAGCCGTCAAGAATTCACTGGCCGTCGTTTTACGGTCTCAGTCGACTACTCTAG
AAATATTTTATCTGATTAATAAGATGATCTTC
Features (pLannotate 1.2.2; 15 found; start..end, strand, type, name):
      1..546     +  rep_origin     p15A ori: Plasmids containing the medium-copy-number p15A origin of replication can be propagated in E. coli cells that contain a second plasmid with the ColE1 origin.
    634..689     +  rep_origin     RSF ori (fragment): Plasmids containing the RSF 1030 origin of replication can be propagated in E. coli cells that contain additional plasmids with compatible origins.
    808..878     -  mobile_element IS1 (fragment): prokaryotic transposable element IS1
    883..1030    +  CDS            lacI (fragment): lac repressor; lacI; The lac repressor binds to the lac operator to inhibit transcription in E. coli. This inhibition can be relieved by adding lactose or isopropyl-β-D-thiogalactopyranoside (IPTG).
   1307..2158    -  CDS            RSF1010 RepC (fragment): replication protein C of the broad-host-range plasmid RSF1010 (Scholz et al., 1989); repC
   2145..2984    -  CDS            RSF1010 RepA: replication protein A of the broad-host-range plasmid RSF1010 (Scholz et al., 1989); repA
   2976..3050    -  ncRNA          Plasmid R1162: Accession: RF00043 - R1162-like plasmid antisense RNA
   3495..4466    -  CDS            RSF1010 RepB: replication protein B of the broad-host-range plasmid RSF1010 (Scholz et al., 1989); repB
   4466..4876    -  CDS            mobB: MOBB2_ECOLX - Protein predicted: Swiss-Prot protein existence level 4. This protein is essential to promote the specific transfer of the plasmid in the presence of conjugative plasmids. From Escherichia coli.
   5700..5981    +  CDS            mobC: MOBC_ECOLX - Protein predicted: Swiss-Prot protein existence level 4. This protein is essential to promote the specific transfer of the plasmid in the presence of conjugative plasmids. From Escherichia coli.
   6011..6405    +  rep_origin     RSF1010 oriV: replication origin of the broad-host-range plasmid RSF1010; requires the RSF1010 RepA/B/C proteins for replication (Scholz et al., 1989)
   6878..7536    -  CDS            CmR: chloramphenicol acetyltransferase; cat; confers resistance to chloramphenicol
   7823..8494    -  CDS            ccalOFP1: ccalOFP1 is a basic (constitutively fluorescent) green/yellow fluorescent protein published in 2008, derived from Corynactis californica.
   8542..8566    -  promoter       J23119(SpeI) promoter (fragment): bacterial promoter (Registry of Standard Biological Parts BBa J23119) modified to end with an SpeI site
   8569..8589    +  CDS            lacZα (fragment): LacZα fragment of β-galactosidase; lacZ fragment
