[The description below was written by a language model from this plasmid's Addgene catalogue record and pLannotate feature annotations shown in this document.]
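Description:
pKEK3395 is a mobilizable, broad-host-range bacterial expression shuttle vector of about 8.6 kb, built on an RSF1010-p15A-CmR backbone and intended for expressing a coloured/fluorescent marker protein in diverse Gram-negative bacteria. It carries two replication systems. A p15A origin supports maintenance in E. coli. The RSF1010 oriV, together with the plasmid-encoded RepA, RepB and RepC proteins and the associated R1162-like antisense regulatory RNA, allows host-independent replication in many other species. The annotated mobB and mobC genes belong to the RSF1010 mobilization region, so the plasmid can be transferred by conjugation when a helper conjugative system supplies the transfer functions. Selection is by chloramphenicol resistance (cat), and the record lists the plasmid as low copy.

The payload is YukonOFP, a synthetic reporter derived from the Corynactis californica protein that the feature table identifies as ccalOFP1. According to the catalogue it is driven by the constitutive Anderson-series promoter J23100. The automated annotation calls this short region a fragment of the closely related J23119 promoter, probably because of sequence similarity within that promoter family. The promoter is flanked by pre-cloned BsaI sites, so it can be excised and replaced with another promoter in a single Golden Gate reaction, using inserts amplified with universal overhang primers. This lets expression be tuned or matched to a particular host. The short hits to lacI, IS1, lacZα and an RSF1030-type origin are fragments, most likely backbone remnants with no stated function. The "CCP" abbreviation in the purpose field is not defined in the record. The construct is suited to labelling and tracking bacteria across species and to comparing promoter activity.
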