Addgene plasmid #234079: pKEK3395
Purpose: CCP expression in diverse gram-negative bacteria, with pre-cloned Golden Gate Compatible (BsaI) restriction sites to facilitate promoter swapping.
Depositing lab: Karl Klose. Depositing organization: University of Texas at San Antonio. Publication: Mobilizable shuttle vectors with fluorescent markers functional across different species of bacteria. Armstrong ZR, Alonso J, Stanton V, Patel N, Zogaj X, Cocioba SS, Klose KE. Appl Environ Microbiol. 2025 May 12:e0004525. doi: 10.1128/aem.00045-25. PubMed 40353662.
Backbone
  Vector backbone: RSF1010-p15a-CmR
  Vector type: Bacterial Expression
Growth in bacteria
  Bacterial resistance: Chloramphenicol, 25 μg/mL
  Growth temperature: 37°C
  Growth strain: DH5alpha
  Copy number: Low Copy
Gene/Insert
  Gene/Insert name: YukonOFP
  Species: Synthetic; Corynactis californica
  Promoter: pJ23100-BsaI
  Cloning method: Golden Gate
Terms and licenses: Academic/Nonprofit Terms; Industry Terms: Not Available to Industry
Depositor comments: Universal primer overhangs for promoter swapping: Forward 5'- GGCTACGGTCTCGCGAC-3'; Reverse 5'- GGCTACGGTCTCGTAAT -3'
How to cite: pKEK3395 was a gift from Karl Klose (Addgene plasmid # 234079 ; http://n2t.net/addgene:234079 ; RRID:Addgene_234079)
